Addgene plasmid #226130: pAM294
Purpose: Expression of Ufd1-3C-His6
Depositing lab: Andreas Martin. Depositing organization: University of California, Berkeley. Publication: The Ufd1 cofactor determines the linkage specificity of polyubiquitin chain engagement by the AAA+ ATPase Cdc48. Williams C, Dong KC, Arkinson C, Martin A. Mol Cell. 2023 Mar 2;83(5):759-769.e7. doi: 10.1016/j.molcel.2023.01.016. Epub 2023 Feb 2. PubMed 36736315.
Backbone
  Vector backbone: pET DUET
  Vector type: Bacterial Expression
Growth in bacteria
  Bacterial resistance: Kanamycin, 50 μg/mL
  Growth temperature: 37°C
  Growth strain: DH5alpha
  Copy number: High Copy
Gene/Insert
  Gene/Insert name: Ufd1-3C-His6
  Species: S. cerevisiae (budding yeast)
  Cloning method: Unknown
  Sequencing primers: 5′ Unknown
Terms and licenses: Academic/Nonprofit Terms; Industry Terms: Not Available to Industry
How to cite: pAM294 was a gift from Andreas Martin (Addgene plasmid # 226130 ; http://n2t.net/addgene:226130 ; RRID:Addgene_226130)
