[The description below was written by a language model from this plasmid's Addgene catalogue record and pLannotate feature annotations shown in this document.]
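Description:
pAM294 is a bacterial expression plasmid for producing the budding yeast (S. cerevisiae) protein Ufd1 with a C-terminal 3C protease cleavage site followed by a His6 tag. The catalogue lists the backbone as pET DUET. The annotated 6,391-nt sequence, however, shows only a single T7 promoter/lac operator expression unit, along with rop, bom and tetracycline-resistance gene fragments. This layout looks more like a classic pBR322-derived pET vector than a two-cassette Duet design, and the record does not resolve the discrepancy. The plasmid replicates from a ColE1/pMB1-type origin and is selected with kanamycin through an aminoglycoside phosphotransferase gene. An f1 origin is also present. The catalogue describes it as high copy, although the rop gene normally acts to keep copy number down.

The UFD1 coding sequence, which spans the numbering origin of the circular record, lies downstream of a T7 promoter, a lac operator and the strong T7 gene 10 ribosome binding site. A short T7 gene 10 leader (T7 tag) is annotated between the RBS and the start of UFD1, so it may be fused at the N-terminus. On the C-terminal side, a histidine tag is annotated just after the gene, with a T7 terminator further downstream. The 3C site itself is not annotated, but a short gap between UFD1 and the tag could hold it. A plasmid-borne lacI gene supplies the repressor, so expression requires a T7 RNA polymerase-expressing E. coli host and is induced with IPTG. The tag allows nickel-affinity purification and can then be removed with 3C protease. The associated publication studies how the Ufd1 cofactor governs polyubiquitin chain engagement by the AAA+ ATPase Cdc48, consistent with use of this plasmid to supply recombinant Ufd1.
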