Features (pLannotate 1.2.2; 20 found; start..end, strand, type, name):
    846..878     -  CDS            T7 tag (gene 10 leader): leader peptide from bacteriophage T7 gene 10 promotes efficient translation in E. coli
    886..908     -  RBS            RBS: efficient ribosome binding site from bacteriophage T7 gene 10 (Olins and Rangwala, 1989)
    923..947     -  protein_bind   lac operator: The lac repressor binds to the lac operator to inhibit transcription in E. coli. This inhibition can be relieved by adding lactose or isopropyl-β-D-thiogalactopyranoside (IPTG). lac repressor encoded by lacI
    948..966     -  promoter       T7 promoter: promoter for bacteriophage T7 RNA polymerase
    988..1267    +  CDS            TcR (fragment): tetracycline efflux protein; tet; confers resistance to tetracycline
   1275..1352    +  promoter       lacI promoter: lacI
   1353..2435    +  CDS            lacI: lac repressor; lacI; The lac repressor binds to the lac operator to inhibit transcription in E. coli. This inhibition can be relieved by adding lactose or isopropyl-β-D-thiogalactopyranoside (IPTG).
   2448..2469    +  protein_bind   CAP binding site: CAP binding activates transcription in the presence of cAMP. E. coli catabolite activator protein
   2484..2775    +  CDS            TcR (fragment): tetracycline efflux protein; tet; confers resistance to tetracycline
   2847..3227    -  CDS            YPB1_ECOLX: Protein predicted: Swiss-Prot protein existence level 4. From Escherichia coli.
   3244..3435    +  CDS            rop: Rop protein, which maintains plasmids at low copy number; rop
   3537..3676    +  misc_feature   bom: basis of mobility region from pBR322
   3862..4450    -  rep_origin     ori: high-copy-number ColE1/pMB1/pBR322/pUC origin of replication
   4572..5387    +  CDS            KanR: aminoglycoside phosphotransferase; aph(3')-Ia; confers resistance to kanamycin in bacteria or G418 (Geneticin®) in eukaryotes
   5396..5453    -  promoter       AmpR promoter (fragment): bla
   5506..5934    -  rep_origin     f1 ori (sequence partly withheld): f1 bacteriophage origin of replication; arrow indicates direction of (+) strand synthesis
   5971..6018    -  terminator     T7 terminator: transcription terminator for bacteriophage T7 RNA polymerase
   6026..6075    -  CDS            SET1 (fragment): solubility-enhancement tag derived from T7 phage gene 10B
   6085..6102    -  CDS            9xHis (fragment): 9xHis affinity tag
   6133..824     -  CDS            UFD1 (across the origin): UFD1_YEAST - Also known as PIP3. Experimental evidence at protein level: Swiss-Prot protein existence level 1. Functions at a post-ubiquitation step in the ubiquitin fusion degradation (UFD) pathway. Has a role in the endoplasmic reticulum- associated degradation (ERAD) pathway. Required for the proteasome- dependent processing/activation of MGA2 and SPT23 transcription factors leading to the subsequent expression of OLE1. Has an additional role in the turnover of OLE1 where it targets ubiquitinated OLE1 and other proteins to the ERAD. From Saccharomyces cerevisiae (strain ATCC 204508 / S288c)
>Addgene plasmid #226130 | pAM294 | addgene full sequence | sequence record 446632 | Addgene NGS Result
TTGGGCTCCGCTTTCGGAGCTTTACCAGATATGTTTTGTCCCTGACCTACAAATTTAGATAGTTTGTTTC
TGCTACTGTTAGCGATACCCGCATAGTCGATTCTTGTGGACATCGATCCCTGGCCAAGCACCGAGGGATC
CAAAACTTGGCCCTTACCAAAAGAATTCTTTTTTTCTTTATCTTGCTGAGCTTTCAGCGCTTTGTAATCC
GGTTCCACATATCCTACAGGTGGAGCAAAATCTGTTACTAAATCTGTTTCAATGACACATATACTCTTCG
ATGATGATTCTGGTTTGACTTCTAAGATCTTAATTTTGAAAGTTTTACCATTGTAACTAATCTCAATAAC
ATCGTCCACGGTCAAAGTCGAGAAATTCCTCAGTACGTTTTCCAAAACTGCTTTGGGGTCGGAAATATCC
AAGAAATCTACAGACTGAGGTTCTAACTTCACAAACTGGCCCAGAGGTACATCAGTAGATGAAATTTGCA
GTAGAGATCCTGGCTGTATACCCAAAGTTTCCATCATCCATTGTGGTAAGTAAACTCTGCCCTCTTCAGC
AATAAATTCTAAAACACCTCCATGTGTCACACGTCCAGTTTCATTGGCAGTTAGTTTAAAAAGCATGGGG
TATCTTATGTTCAACATGGATAGTTTGCTTAGAGCACTTGGTGGCAGGAATATTTTCCCGCCGAAGTTTG
CGTCATCCTTCCGTATTCTATCATTCATCATAGCTATAGGGTAGCATCTAAAGAACTCCTCAAACGTTTG
AGGCATATTTACAAAACCATTTCCGCCGCCAAAAGAACTAAAGCCAGAAAACATGAGCTCGAATTCGGAT
CCGCGACCCATTTGCTGTCCACCAGTCATGCTAGCCATATGTATATCTCCTTCTTAAAGTTAAACAAAAT
TATTTCTAGAGGGGAATTGTTATCCGCTCACAATTCCCCTATAGTGAGTCGTATTAATTTCGCGGGATCG
AGATCTCGATCCTCTACGCCGGACGCATCGTGGCCGGCATCACCGGCGCCACAGGTGCGGTTGCTGGCGC
CTATATCGCCGACATCACCGATGGGGAAGATCGGGCTCGCCACTTCGGGCTCATGAGCGCTTGTTTCGGC
GTGGGTATGGTGGCAGGCCCCGTGGCCGGGGGACTGTTGGGCGCCATCTCCTTGCATGCACCATTCCTTG
CGGCGGCGGTGCTCAACGGCCTCAACCTACTACTGGGCTGCTTCCTAATGCAGGAGTCGCATAAGGGAGA
GCGTCGAGATCCCGGACACCATCGAATGGCGCAAAACCTTTCGCGGTATGGCATGATAGCGCCCGGAAGA
GAGTCAATTCAGGGTGGTGAATGTGAAACCAGTAACGTTATACGATGTCGCAGAGTATGCCGGTGTCTCT
TATCAGACCGTTTCCCGCGTGGTGAACCAGGCCAGCCACGTTTCTGCGAAAACGCGGGAAAAAGTGGAAG
CGGCGATGGCGGAGCTGAATTACATTCCCAACCGCGTGGCACAACAACTGGCGGGCAAACAGTCGTTGCT
GATTGGCGTTGCCACCTCCAGTCTGGCCCTGCACGCGCCGTCGCAAATTGTCGCGGCGATTAAATCTCGC
GCCGATCAACTGGGTGCCAGCGTGGTGGTGTCGATGGTAGAACGAAGCGGCGTCGAAGCCTGTAAAGCGG
CGGTGCACAATCTTCTCGCGCAACGCGTCAGTGGGCTGATCATTAACTATCCGCTGGATGACCAGGATGC
CATTGCTGTGGAAGCTGCCTGCACTAATGTTCCGGCGTTATTTCTTGATGTCTCTGACCAGACACCCATC
AACAGTATTATTTTCTCCCATGAAGACGGTACGCGACTGGGCGTGGAGCATCTGGTCGCATTGGGTCACC
AGCAAATCGCGCTGTTAGCGGGCCCATTAAGTTCTGTCTCGGCGCGTCTGCGTCTGGCTGGCTGGCATAA
ATATCTCACTCGCAATCAAATTCAGCCGATAGCGGAACGGGAAGGCGACTGGAGTGCCATGTCCGGTTTT
CAACAAACCATGCAAATGCTGAATGAGGGCATCGTTCCCACTGCGATGCTGGTTGCCAACGATCAGATGG
CGCTGGGCGCAATGCGCGCCATTACCGAGTCCGGGCTGCGCGTTGGTGCGGATATCTCGGTAGTGGGATA
CGACGATACCGAAGACAGCTCATGTTATATCCCGCCGTTAACCACCATCAAACAGGATTTTCGCCTGCTG
GGGCAAACCAGCGTGGACCGCTTGCTGCAACTCTCTCAGGGCCAGGCGGTGAAGGGCAATCAGCTGTTGC
CCGTCTCACTGGTGAAAAGAAAAACCACCCTGGCGCCCAATACGCAAACCGCCTCTCCCCGCGCGTTGGC
CGATTCATTAATGCAGCTGGCACGACAGGTTTCCCGACTGGAAAGCGGGCAGTGAGCGCAACGCAATTAA
TGTAAGTTAGCTCACTCATTAGGCACCGGGATCTCGACCGATGCCCTTGAGAGCCTTCAACCCAGTCAGC
TCCTTCCGGTGGGCGCGGGGCATGACTATCGTCGCCGCACTTATGACTGTCTTCTTTATCATGCAACTCG
TAGGACAGGTGCCGGCAGCGCTCTGGGTCATTTTCGGCGAGGACCGCTTTCGCTGGAGCGCGACGATGAT
CGGCCTGTCGCTTGCGGTATTCGGAATCTTGCACGCCCTCGCTCAAGCCTTCGTCACTGGTCCCGCCACC
AAACGTTTCGGCGAGAAGCAGGCCATTATCGCCGGCATGGCGGCCCCACGGGTGCGCATGATCGTGCTCC
TGTCGTTGAGGACCCGGCTAGGCTGGCGGGGTTGCCTTACTGGTTAGCAGAATGAATCACCGATACGCGA
GCGAACGTGAAGCGACTGCTGCTGCAAAACGTCTGCGACCTGAGCAACAACATGAATGGTCTTCGGTTTC
CGTGTTTCGTAAAGTCTGGAAACGCGGAAGTCAGCGCCCTGCACCATTATGTTCCGGATCTGCATCGCAG
GATGCTGCTGGCTACCCTGTGGAACACCTACATCTGTATTAACGAAGCGCTGGCATTGACCCTGAGTGAT
TTTTCTCTGGTCCCGCCGCATCCATACCGCCAGTTGTTTACCCTCACAACGTTCCAGTAACCGGGCATGT
TCATCATCAGTAACCCGTATCGTGAGCATCCTCTCTCGTTTCATCGGTATCATTACCCCCATGAACAGAA
ATCCCCCTTACACGGAGGCATCAGTGACCAAACAGGAAAAAACCGCCCTTAACATGGCCCGCTTTATCAG
AAGCCAGACATTAACGCTTCTGGAGAAACTCAACGAGCTGGACGCGGATGAACAGGCAGACATCTGTGAA
TCGCTTCACGACCACGCTGATGAGCTTTACCGCAGCTGCCTCGCGCGTTTCGGTGATGACGGTGAAAACC
TCTGACACATGCAGCTCCCGGAGACGGTCACAGCTTGTCTGTAAGCGGATGCCGGGAGCAGACAAGCCCG
TCAGGGCGCGTCAGCGGGTGTTGGCGGGTGTCGGGGCGCAGCCATGACCCAGTCACGTAGCGATAGCGGA
GTGTATACTGGCTTAACTATGCGGCATCAGAGCAGATTGTACTGAGAGTGCACCATTGCGGTGTGAAATA
CCGCACAGATGCGTAAGGAGAAAATACCGCATCAGGCGCTCTTCCGCTTCCTCGCTCACTGACTCGCTGC
GCTCGGTCGTTCGGCTGCGGCGAGCGGTATCAGCTCACTCAAAGGCGGTAATACGGTTATCCACAGAATC
AGGGGATAACGCAGGAAAGAACATGTGAGCAAAAGGCCAGCAAAAGGCCAGGAACCGTAAAAAGGCCGCG
TTGCTGGCGTTTTTCCATAGGCTCCGCCCCCCTGACGAGCATCACAAAAATCGACGCTCAAGTCAGAGGT
GGCGAAACCCGACAGGACTATAAAGATACCAGGCGTTTCCCCCTGGAAGCTCCCTCGTGCGCTCTCCTGT
TCCGACCCTGCCGCTTACCGGATACCTGTCCGCCTTTCTCCCTTCGGGAAGCGTGGCGCTTTCTCATAGC
TCACGCTGTAGGTATCTCAGTTCGGTGTAGGTCGTTCGCTCCAAGCTGGGCTGTGTGCACGAACCCCCCG
TTCAGCCCGACCGCTGCGCCTTATCCGGTAACTATCGTCTTGAGTCCAACCCGGTAAGACACGACTTATC
GCCACTGGCAGCAGCCACTGGTAACAGGATTAGCAGAGCGAGGTATGTAGGCGGTGCTACAGAGTTCTTG
AAGTGGTGGCCTAACTACGGCTACACTAGAAGGACAGTATTTGGTATCTGCGCTCTGCTGAAGCCAGTTA
CCTTCGGAAAAAGAGTTGGTAGCTCTTGATCCGGCAAACAAACCACCGCTGGTAGCGGTGGTTTTTTTGT
TTGCAAGCAGCAGATTACGCGCAGAAAAAAAGGATCTCAAGAAGATCCTTTGATCTTTTCTACGGGGTCT
GACGCTCAGTGGAACGAAAACTCACGTTAAGGGATTTTGGTCATGAACAATAAAACTGTCTGCTTACATA
AACAGTAATACAAGGGGTGTTATGAGCCATATTCAACGGGAAACGTCTTGCTCTAGGCCGCGATTAAATT
CCAACATGGATGCTGATTTATATGGGTATAAATGGGCTCGCGATAATGTCGGGCAATCAGGTGCGACAAT
CTATCGATTGTATGGGAAGCCCGATGCGCCAGAGTTGTTTCTGAAACATGGCAAAGGTAGCGTTGCCAAT
GATGTTACAGATGAGATGGTCAGACTAAACTGGCTGACGGAATTTATGCCTCTTCCGACCATCAAGCATT
TTATCCGTACTCCTGATGATGCATGGTTACTCACCACTGCGATCCCCGGGAAAACAGCATTCCAGGTATT
AGAAGAATATCCTGATTCAGGTGAAAATATTGTTGATGCGCTGGCAGTGTTCCTGCGCCGGTTGCATTCG
ATTCCTGTTTGTAATTGTCCTTTTAACAGCGATCGCGTATTTCGTCTCGCTCAGGCGCAATCACGAATGA
ATAACGGTTTGGTTGATGCGAGTGATTTTGATGACGAGCGTAATGGCTGGCCTGTTGAACAAGTCTGGAA
AGAAATGCATAAACTTTTGCCATTCTCACCGGATTCAGTCGTCACTCATGGTGATTTCTCACTTGATAAC
CTTATTTTTGACGAGGGGAAATTAATAGGTTGTATTGATGTTGGACGAGTCGGAATCGCAGACCGATACC
AGGATCTTGCCATCCTATGGAACTGCCTCGGTGAGTTTTCTCCTTCATTACAGAAACGGCTTTTTCAAAA
ATATGGTATTGATAATCCTGATATGAATAAATTGCAGTTTCATTTGATGCTCGATGAGTTTTTCTAAGAA
TTAATTCATGAGCGGATACATATTTGAATGTATTTAGAAAAATAAACAAATAGGGGTTCCGCGCACATTT
CCCCGAAAAGTGCCACCTAAATTGTAAGCGTTAATATTTTGTTAAAATTCGCGTTAAATTTTTGTTAAAT
CAGCTCATTTTTTAACCAATAGGCCGAAATCGGCAAAATCCCTTATAAATCAAAAGAATAGACCGAGATA
GGGT
[37 nt withheld, positions 5605-5641]
AAAGAACGTGGACTCCAACGTCAAAGG
[49 nt withheld, positions 5669-5717]
T
[91 nt withheld, positions 5719-5809]
G
[124 nt withheld, positions 5811-5934]
CCCATTCGCCAATCCGGATATAGTTCCTCCTTTCAGCAAAAAACCCCTCAAGACCCGTTTAGAGGCCCCA
AGGGGTTATGCTAGTTATTGCTCAGCGGTGGCAGCAGCCAACTCAGCTTCCTTTCGGGCTTTGTTAGCAG
CCGGATCTCAGTGGTGGTGGTGGTGGTGCTCGAGGGGCCCCTGGAACAGAACTTCCAGGTCAATTTCGAT
TACTTCCGGGCTTTTGGGAGCCTTGGACTTGGACGAATCATGGTCACTTTTCGTTTTTCTCTTATTGCTC
TTCCTTAGTGAGATCCCTTGGCCTTGGAAATTTTGTTCACTGGATTTGCTACCAGCGGCACTTTCTTCGT
CTTCTTTCGGTAGGACCATTGGGAAACCAAAGAATAATTGGCCTTCAGGCAGATCTAGCTTGGCGGGCTC
GCCATCAAACGTTATCTTCATATCTTTTATATCTTGC
